>Addgene plasmid #37869 | MSCV-N HPyV7 | addgene partial sequence | sequence record 53640 | pLXSN-5
CTCCATCCTTCTCTAGGCGCCGGAATTAGATCTGCCACCATGGACTACAAGGATGACGATGACAAGCTCG
ATGGAGGATACCCATACGATGTTCCAGATTACGCTGCTCGAGGTTATCAAACAAGTTTGTACAAAAAAGC
AGGCATGGACAAGCTTTTAGGTAGAGATGAAGTCAAGGAGCTTATGGAATTAATAGGCCTGAACATGGCC
TGTTGGGGGAATTTGCCCCTCATACAGCATAAGGTTAGATTAGCCAGCAAAAAGTATCATCCAGATAAAG
GTGGAGATCCCCAGAAAATGCAAAGACTGAATGTCTTAAAAGACAAGCTGCAAGCTACTTTGAGAGATCA
AAGGTCTGGAAGCCCCATGTGGCATTACAGCTCTGATGAGGTCAGTTTTTGGGATATAGAATTGACTGTA
GGGGAGTTTTTGGGGCCAGAGTTTAACAGAAAAAAGGTGTGGAACTACAATTTGTGTGTAGTGCAAGGTT
TAAGAGCCTGCTGTTGTATTCATTGCATTTTAAAGAGAAAGCATAAGAAGAAGGCCAAAGAGTATGCTAA
AGACCACCGGGGGCCTCTTTTATGGGGCAAATGCTGGTGCTTTGACTGCTATTTAGACTGGTTTGGAGTA
GAAAGATCTGAGGAATCCTTTATGTGGTGGAGCCACATTATTTTCCAAACTCCAATGGATGTACTTAACC
TTTGGGGACAGCTAAATCTACTGTAAGTAATCCAAGGCCTAAAAGCCTGACTAAGGGGAGTAAACAAAGC
AACCTTACTAATTATCTTTT
