>Addgene plasmid #37869 | MSCV-N HPyV7 | addgene partial sequence | sequence record 53642 | MSCV_N_rev2  5'-aaagacccctaggaatgctcg-3'
CTCACATTGCCAAAGACGGCAATATGGTGGAAAATAACATATAGACAAACGCACACCGGCCTTATTCCAA
GCGGCTTCGGCCAGTAACGTTAGGGGGGGGGGGCGGAATTCGTTATCGAACCACTTTGTACAAGAAAGCT
GGGTCCTAGTTATTCATAGAACCAATACCAGACTCTGTACTTTCTTGGGTTTCCCTGGTATTTTCCTCTG
TGGGATCATTAATGAGCACACCCTCAAAAGGGTCTTTACCTGATAAAATATTCTCCTTCATAGTTTGAAA
CATTCCATATGAAACCCACTGTTCAAATGTTTGTTTCCAATTAACTACCTCTTCTTGTATTTCTTCAACA
AAGTCAGACACTGGTTCCCACCAAATGAGAGCAGCTAGCAATGTACACCCTTTTTGCAAAAGCCTTTTTT
TCATTAAAATAGGGTTTGCATCCAAGCTTTTTTTAAGGCCTGGTTTATGCAAAAAGTAGTAGCCTTTTGC
TACTCTTGCCTTCACTGTTGTTGGAATAGCATATTCATTACAAGTTATTATACAAGGGGGAAACAGCTGA
GATGTTTTATTAATATGCTTCCTTTCCAAATTCACTGGTACACACCCATCTAAATAATCCCTCATATTAT
CAAGATTTGCCATCCCAACACCTGAAGGTAAATCTGTGTTAGGCAGGGGTGTTCCCTTTACATCCTCAAT
TACCACCATGTACTTATCAATAGCACATCCCAGTTCAAAGTTTATCTTGTCACTGCTACAATTTACATTT
AATGCCACCCCTCCTAGTAAATCCAGAATGGCAGCTGCTA
