[The description below was written by a language model from this plasmid's Addgene catalogue record.]
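Description:
MSCV-N HPyV7 is a retroviral mammalian expression plasmid built on the MSCV-N FLAGHA backbone, a murine stem cell virus–type vector intended to be packaged into retroviral particles for stable transduction of mammalian cells. In bacteria it is maintained under ampicillin selection and is listed as low copy; in transduced mammalian cells, puromycin provides selection for integrated provirus. The record does not include a feature table, so elements such as the LTRs, packaging signal and bacterial origin are implied by the vector type rather than itemised.

The insert is the early region (ER) of human polyomavirus 7, about 2.4 kb, which encodes both the small T and large T antigens (HPyV7_gp4 and HPyV7_gp5). In polyomaviruses these proteins arise from a common early transcript by alternative splicing and share an N-terminal segment, so the backbone-encoded N-terminal Flag and HA tags would be expected to mark the early-region products, allowing tandem affinity purification and detection. The insert was introduced by Gateway recombination. The promoter is recorded as "PKG", probably meaning PGK; in MSCV vectors of this kind a PGK promoter commonly drives the puromycin marker while the LTR drives the insert, but the record does not specify which cassette it controls. The listed sizes are also not mutually consistent (the total exceeds the backbone by less than the insert length), which may reflect replacement of the Gateway cassette during cloning.

The construct belongs to a collection of tagged tumour virus open reading frames used to map systematically how viral proteins perturb host protein networks, for example through stable expression in human cells followed by interaction and expression profiling.
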