Addgene plasmid #37869: MSCV-N HPyV7
Depositing lab: Karl Munger. Depositing organization: Brigham and Women's Hospital. Publication: Interpreting cancer genomes using systematic host network perturbations by tumour virus proteins. Rozenblatt-Rosen O, Deo RC, Padi M, Adelmant G, Calderwood MA, Rolland T, Grace M, Dricot A, Askenazi M, Tavares M, Pevzner SJ, Abderazzaq F, Byrdsong D, Carvunis AR, Chen AA, Cheng J, Correll M, Duarte M, Fan C, Feltkamp MC, Ficarro SB, Franchi R, Garg BK, Gulbahce N, Hao T, Holthaus AM, James R, Korkhin A, Litovchick L, Mar JC, Pak TR, Rabello S, Rubio R, Shen Y, Singh S, Spangle JM, Tasan M, Wanamaker S, Webber JT, Roecklein-Canfield J, Johannsen E, Barabasi AL, Beroukhim R, Kieff E, Cusick ME, Hill DE, Munger K, Marto JA, Quackenbush J, Roth FP, DeCaprio JA, Vidal M. Nature. 2012 Jul 26;487(7408):491-5. 10.1038/nature11288 PubMed 22810586.
Backbone
  Vector backbone: MSCV-N FLAGHA
  Backbone size w/o insert (bp): 8162
  Total vector size (bp): 9083
  Vector type: Mammalian Expression, Retroviral
  Selectable markers: Puromycin
Growth in bacteria
  Bacterial resistance: Ampicillin, 100 μg/mL
  Growth temperature: 37°C
  Growth strain: DH5alpha
  Copy number: Low Copy
Gene/Insert
  Gene/Insert name: HPyV7 ER (alt names: HPyV7 Small T antigen; HPyV7 Large T antigen; HPyV7_gp4 and HPyV7_gp5)
  Species: Polyomavirus HPyV7
  Insert size (bp): 2421
  Entrez Gene: HPyV7_gp4 (a.k.a. HPyV7_gp4); HPyV7_gp5 (a.k.a. HPyV7_gp5)
  Promoter: PKG
  Tag / fusion protein: Flag (N terminal on backbone); HA (N terminal on backbone)
  Cloning method: Gateway Cloning
  Sequencing primers: 5′ LXSN 5'; 3′ MSCV-N seq. rev
Resource information
  A portion of this plasmid was derived from a plasmid made by: James DeCaprio lab
Terms and licenses: Academic/Nonprofit Terms; Industry Terms: Not Available to Industry
How to cite: MSCV-N HPyV7 was a gift from Karl Munger (Addgene plasmid # 37869 ; http://n2t.net/addgene:37869 ; RRID:Addgene_37869)
